>Addgene plasmid #25131 | PP-UBC13 (3E95) | depositor partial sequence | sequence record 11605 | Author sequence
ATTCCGCGTCGCATCACCAAAGAAACGCAGAATCTGGCGAACGAGCCACCTCCCGGCATTATGGCCGTGC
CGGTTCCAGAAAATTATCGTCATTTTAACATATTAATCAATGGTCCTGATGGGACTCCGTACGAGGGAGG
CACATATAAGTTGGAACTTTTCCTCCCCGAACAATACCCGATGGAGCCACCTAAAGTCCGGTTTCTGACC
AAAATTTATCACCCGAACATCGACAAGCTGGGTCGCATATGCTTAGATATTTTGAAAGACAAATGGTCTC
CCGCACTTCAGATCAGAACGGTACTGCTCAGTATTCAAGCTCTGTTATCATCCCCGGAACCAGATGACCC
TCTGGATTCGAAGGTGGCGGAGCATTTCAAACAGGATAAAAATGACGCCGAACACGTTGCACGACAGTGG
AACAAGATTTACGCTAATAACAATGTCTTG
