>Addgene plasmid #25131 | PP-UBC13 (3E95) | addgene partial sequence | sequence record 31208 | 25131 with T7
CTGAATATTTTGTTTACTTTAGAAGGAGATATACCATGCATCATCATCATCATCACAGCAGCGGCAGAGA
AAACTTGTATTTCCAGGGCATTCCGCGTCGCATCACCAAAGAAACGCAGAATCTGGCGAACGAGCCACCT
CCCGGCATTATGGCCGTGCCGGTTCCAGAAAATTATCGTCATTTTAACATATTAATCAATGGTCCTGATG
GGACTCCGTACGAGGGAGGCACATATAAGTTGGAACTTTTCCTCCCCGAACAATACCCGATGGAGCCACC
TAAAGTCCGGTTTCTGACCAAAATTTATCACCCGAACATCGACAAGCTGGGTCGCATATGCTTAGATATT
TTGAAAGACAAATGGTCTCCCGCACTTCAGATCAGAACGGTACTGCTCAGTATTCAAGCTCTGTTATCAT
CCCCGGAACCAGATGACCCTCTGGATTCGAAGGTGGCGGAGCATTTCAAACAGGATAAAAATGACGCCGA
ACACGTTGCACGACAGTGGAACAAGATTTACGCTAATAACAATGTCTTGTGATGACGAAGCTTGCGGCCG
CACTCGAGGATCCGGCTGCTAACAAAGCCCGAAAGGAAGCTGAGTTGGCTGCTGCCACCGCTGAGCAATA
ACTAGCATAACCCCTTGGGGCCTCTAAACGGGTCTTGAGGGGTTTTTTGCTGAAAGGAGGAACTATATCC
GGATATCCCGCAAGAGGCCCGGCAGTACCGGCATAACCAAGCCTATGCCTACAGCATCCAGGGTGACGGT
GCCGAGGATGACGATGAGCGCATTGTTAGATTTCATACACGGTGCCTGACTGCGTTAGCAATTTAACTGT
GATAAACTACCGCATTAAAGCTTATCGATGAT
