[The description below was written by a language model from this plasmid's Addgene catalogue record.]
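Description:
PP-UBC13 (3E95) is a bacterial expression plasmid built on the pET15-MHL backbone, a structural-genomics derivative of the pET family. It carries a roughly 450 bp insert from Plasmodium falciparum encoding the ubiquitin-conjugating enzyme Pf-UBC13 (gene PFE1350c). The coding region is fused to an N-terminal His tag, which allows the recombinant protein to be purified by immobilised metal affinity chromatography. The plasmid is selected with ampicillin, is recorded as low copy, and is maintained in a standard cloning strain. No feature table accompanies the record, so the origin of replication, the promoter and any protease cleavage site between tag and insert are not explicitly stated. The listed sequencing primers (T7 forward and T7 terminator) do indicate that the insert sits between T7 promoter and terminator elements, as is usual for pET-type vectors. In that arrangement, expression depends on a host that supplies T7 RNA polymerase.

The construct was made to produce protein for structure determination, and the name and depositor comments link it to a deposited crystal structure (PDB entry 3E95). The record cautions that the insert may not be the full open reading frame. This is common for crystallography constructs, whose boundaries are often trimmed to improve solubility or crystallisation, so users should not assume the encoded protein is the complete native enzyme. Typical uses would be recombinant expression and purification of Pf-UBC13 for structural, biochemical or enzymatic studies of the malaria parasite's ubiquitin conjugation machinery.
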