Addgene plasmid #25131: PP-UBC13 (3E95)
Purpose: Bacterial expression for structure determination; may not be full ORF
Depositing lab: Cheryl Arrowsmith. Depositing organization: University of Toronto.
Backbone
  Vector backbone: pET15-MHL
  Backbone manufacturer: SGC
  Backbone size w/o insert (bp): 7737
  Vector type: Bacterial Expression
Growth in bacteria
  Bacterial resistance: Ampicillin, 100 μg/mL
  Growth temperature: 37°C
  Growth strain: DH5alpha
  Copy number: Low Copy
Gene/Insert
  Gene/Insert name: PFE1350c:C34878 (alt names: PDB: 3E95; ubiquitin conjugating enzyme Pf-UBC13)
  Species: Plasmodium falciparum
  Insert size (bp): 450
  Tag / fusion protein: His (N terminal on insert)
  Cloning method: Restriction Enzyme
  Sequencing primers: 5′ T7; 3′ T7-term
Terms and licenses: Academic/Nonprofit Terms; Industry Terms: Not Available to Industry
Depositor comments: PDB: 3E95. http://www.thesgc.org/structures/3E95/ .
How to cite: PP-UBC13 (3E95) was a gift from Cheryl Arrowsmith (Addgene plasmid # 25131 ; http://n2t.net/addgene:25131 ; RRID:Addgene_25131)
